LOCUS       Exported 4367 bp ds-DNA circular SYN 12-MAY-2021
DEFINITION  PT7 GFP reporter.
ACCESSION   .
VERSION     .
KEYWORDS    pTHSSd_8
SOURCE      synthetic DNA construct
  ORGANISM  synthetic DNA construct
REFERENCE   1 (bases 1 to 4367)
  AUTHORS   Segall-Shapiro TH, Meyer AJ, Ellington AD, Sontag ED, Voigt CA
  TITLE     A 'resource allocator' for transcription based on a highly
            fragmented T7 RNA polymerase.
  JOURNAL   Mol Syst Biol. 2014 Jul 30;10(7):742.
  PUBMED    25080493
REFERENCE   2 (bases 1 to 4367)
  AUTHORS   .
  TITLE     Direct Submission
  JOURNAL   Exported May 12, 2021 from SnapGene Server 1.1.58
            http://www.snapgene.com
FEATURES             Location/Qualifiers
     source          1..4367
                     /organism="synthetic DNA construct"
                     /mol_type="other DNA"
     primer_bind     1..20
                     /label=T7
                     /note="T7 promoter, forward primer"
     promoter        1..19
                     /label=T7 promoter
                     /note="promoter for bacteriophage T7 RNA polymerase"
     CDS             59..772
                     /codon_start=1
                     /product="GFP variant that folds robustly even when fused
                     to poorly folded proteins (Pedelacq et al., 2006)"
                     /label=superfolder GFP
                     /translation="MSKGEELFTGVVPILVELDGDVNGHKFSVRGEGEGDATNGKLTLK
                     FICTTGKLPVPWPTLVTTLTYGVQCFSRYPDHMKRHDFFKSAMPEGYVQERTISFKDDG
                     TYKTRAEVKFEGDTLVNRIELKGIDFKEDGNILGHKLEYNFNSHNVYITADKQKNGIKA
                     NFKIRHNVEDGSVQLADHYQQNTPIGDGPVLLPDNHYLSTQSVLSKDPNEKRDHMVLLE
                     FVTAAGITHGMDELYK"
     primer_bind     complement(89..117)
                     /label=GFP-R
                     /note="GFP, reverse primer. Does NOT anneal to EGFP"
     primer_bind     712..732
                     /label=GFP-F
                     /note="GFP, forward primer. Does NOT anneal to EGFP"
     terminator      796..843
                     /label=T7 terminator
                     /note="transcription terminator for bacteriophage T7 RNA
                     polymerase"
     CDS             complement(1418..2368)
                     /codon_start=1
                     /gene="rep101"
                     /product="RepA protein needed for replication with the
                     pSC101 origin"
                     /label=Rep101
                     /translation="MSELVVFKANELAISRYDLTEHETKLILCCVALLNPTIENPTRKE
                     RTVSFTYNQYAQMMNISRENAYGVLAKATRELMTRTVEIRNPLVKGFEIFQWTNYAKFS
                     SEKLELVFSEEILPYLFQLKKFIKYNLEHVKSFENKYSMRIYEWLLKELTQKKTHKANI
                     EISLDEFKFMLMLENNYHEFKRLNQWVLKPISKDLNTYSNMKLVVDKRGRPTDTLIFQV
                     ELDRQMDLVTELENNQIKMNGDKIPTTITSDSYLRNGLRKTLHDALTAKIQLTSFEAKF
                     LSDMQSKHDLNGSFSWLTQKQRTTLENILAKYGRI"
     rep_origin      2416..2638
                     /label=pSC101 ori
                     /note="low-copy replication origin that requires the Rep101
                     protein"
     terminator      3130..3224
                     /label=lambda t0 terminator
                     /note="transcription terminator from phage lambda"
     CDS             complement(3255..4115)
                     /codon_start=1
                     /gene="bla"
                     /product="beta-lactamase"
                     /label=AmpR
                     /note="confers resistance to ampicillin, carbenicillin, and
                     related antibiotics"
                     /translation="MSIQHFRVALIPFFAAFCLPVFAHPETLVKVKDAEDQLGARVGYI
                     ELDLNSGKILESFRPEERFPMMSTFKVLLCGAVLSRIDAGQEQLGRRIHYSQNDLVEYS
                     PVTEKHLTDGMTVRELCSAAITMSDNTAANLLLTTIGGPKELTAFLHNMGDHVTRLDRW
                     EPELNEAIPNDERDTTMPVAMATTLRKLLTGELLTLASRQQLIDWMEADKVAGPLLRSA
                     LPAGWFIADKSGAGERGSRGIIAALGPDGKPSRIVVIYTTGSQATMDERNRQIAEIGAS
                     LIKHW"
     primer_bind     3878..3897
                     /label=Amp-R
                     /note="Ampicillin resistance gene, reverse primer"
     primer_bind     4329..4347
                     /label=pBRforEco
                     /note="pBR322 vectors, upsteam of EcoRI site, forward
                     primer"
ORIGIN
        1 taatacgact cactataggg agaggatcct gtcaatttcc gcgatagagg aggtaaagat
       61 gagcaaagga gaagaacttt tcactggagt tgtcccaatt cttgttgaat tagatggtga
      121 tgttaatggg cacaaatttt ctgtccgtgg agagggtgaa ggtgatgcta caaacggaaa
      181 actcaccctt aaatttattt gcactactgg aaaactacct gttccgtggc caacacttgt
      241 cactactctg acctatggtg ttcaatgctt ttcccgttat ccggatcaca tgaaacggca
      301 tgactttttc aagagtgcca tgcccgaagg ttatgtacag gaacgcacta tatctttcaa
      361 agatgacggg acctacaaga cgcgtgctga agtcaagttt gaaggtgata cccttgttaa
      421 tcgtatcgag ttaaagggta ttgattttaa agaagatgga aacattcttg gacacaaact
      481 cgagtacaac tttaactcac acaatgtata catcacggca gacaaacaaa agaatggaat
      541 caaagctaac ttcaaaattc gccacaacgt tgaagatggt tccgttcaac tagcagacca
      601 ttatcaacaa aatactccaa ttggcgatgg ccctgtcctt ttaccagaca accattacct
      661 gtcgacacaa tctgtccttt cgaaagatcc caacgaaaag cgtgaccaca tggtccttct
      721 tgagtttgta actgctgctg ggattacaca tggcatggat gagctctaca aataataagg
      781 tgcttaataa ggatcctagc ataacccctt ggggcctcta aacgggtctt gaggggtttt
      841 ttgctgttgt ttgtcggtga acgctctcct gagtaggaca aatccgccgc cctagaccta
      901 gggtacgggt tttgctgccc gcaaacgggc tgttctggtg ttgctagttt gttatcagaa
      961 tcgcagatcc ggcttcaggt ttgccggctg aaagcgctat ttcttccaga attgccatga
     1021 ttttttcccc acgggaggcg tcactggctc ccgtgttgtc ggcagctttg attcgataag
     1081 cagcatcgcc tgtttcaggc tgtctatgtg tgactgttga gctgtaacaa gttgtctcag
     1141 gtgttcaatt tcatgttcta gttgctttgt tttactggtt tcacctgttc tattaggtgt
     1201 tacatgctgt tcatctgtta cattgtcgat ctgttcatgg tgaacagctt taaatgcacc
     1261 aaaaactcgt aaaagctctg atgtatctat cttttttaca ccgttttcat ctgtgcatat
     1321 ggacagtttt ccctttgata tctaacggtg aacagttgtt ctacttttgt ttgttagtct
     1381 tgatgcttca ctgatagata caagagccat aagaacctca gatccttccg tatttagcca
     1441 gtatgttctc tagtgtggtt cgttgttttt gcgtgagcca tgagaacgaa ccattgagat
     1501 catgcttact ttgcatgtca ctcaaaaatt ttgcctcaaa actggtgagc tgaatttttg
     1561 cagttaaagc atcgtgtagt gtttttctta gtccgttacg taggtaggaa tctgatgtaa
     1621 tggttgttgg tattttgtca ccattcattt ttatctggtt gttctcaagt tcggttacga
     1681 gatccatttg tctatctagt tcaacttgga aaatcaacgt atcagtcggg cggcctcgct
     1741 tatcaaccac caatttcata ttgctgtaag tgtttaaatc tttacttatt ggtttcaaaa
     1801 cccattggtt aagcctttta aactcatggt agttattttc aagcattaac atgaacttaa
     1861 attcatcaag gctaatctct atatttgcct tgtgagtttt cttttgtgtt agttctttta
     1921 ataaccactc ataaatcctc atagagtatt tgttttcaaa agacttaaca tgttccagat
     1981 tatattttat gaattttttt aactggaaaa gataaggcaa tatctcttca ctaaaaacta
     2041 attctaattt ttcgcttgag aacttggcat agtttgtcca ctggaaaatc tcaaagcctt
     2101 taaccaaagg attcctgatt tccacagttc tcgtcatcag ctctctggtt gctttagcta
     2161 atacaccata agcattttcc ctactgatgt tcatcatctg agcgtattgg ttataagtga
     2221 acgataccgt ccgttctttc cttgtagggt tttcaatcgt ggggttgagt agtgccacac
     2281 agcataaaat tagcttggtt tcatgctccg ttaagtcata gcgactaatc gctagttcat
     2341 ttgctttgaa aacaactaat tcagacatac atctcaattg gtctaggtga ttttaatcac
     2401 tataccaatt gagatgggct agtcaatgat aattactagt ccttttcctt tgagttgtgg
     2461 gtatctgtaa attctgctag acctttgctg gaaaacttgt aaattctgct agaccctctg
     2521 taaattccgc tagacctttg tgtgtttttt ttgtttatat tcaagtggtt ataatttata
     2581 gaataaagaa agaataaaaa aagataaaaa gaatagatcc cagccctgtg tataactcac
     2641 tactttagtc agttccgcag tattacaaaa ggatgtcgca aacgctgttt gctcctctac
     2701 aaaacagacc ttaaaaccct aaaggcttaa gtagcaccct cgcaagctcg ggcaaatcgc
     2761 tgaatattcc ttttgtctcc gaccatcagg cacctgagtc gctgtctttt tcgtgacatt
     2821 cagttcgctg cgctcacggc tctggcagtg aatgggggta aatggcacta caggcgcctt
     2881 ttatggattc atgcaaggaa actacccata atacaagaaa agcccgtcac gggcttctca
     2941 gggcgtttta tggcgggtct gctatgtggt gctatctgac tttttgctgt tcagcagttc
     3001 ctgccctctg attttccagt ctgaccactt cggattatcc cgtgacaggt cattcagact
     3061 ggctaatgca cccagtaagg cagcggtatc atcaacaggc ttacccgtct tactgtccct
     3121 agtgcttgga ttctcaccaa taaaaaacgc ccggcggcaa ccgagcgttc tgaacaaatc
     3181 cagatggagt tctgaggtca ttactggatc tatcaacagg agtccaagcg agctctcgaa
     3241 ccccagagtc ccgcttacca atgcttaatc agtgaggcac ctatctcagc gatctgtcta
     3301 tttcgttcat ccatagttgc ctgactcccc gtcgtgtaga taactacgat acgggagggc
     3361 ttaccatctg gccccagtgc tgcaatgata ccgcgagacc cacgctcacc ggctccagat
     3421 ttatcagcaa taaaccagcc agccggaagg gccgagcgca gaagtggtcc tgcaacttta
     3481 tccgcctcca tccagtctat taattgttgc cgggaagcta gagtaagtag ttcgccagtt
     3541 aatagtttgc gcaacgttgt tgccattgct acaggcatcg tggtgtcacg ctcgtcgttt
     3601 ggtatggctt cattcagctc cggttcccaa cgatcaaggc gagttacatg atcccccatg
     3661 ttgtgcaaaa aagcggttag ctccttcggt cctccgatcg ttgtcagaag taagttggcc
     3721 gcagtgttat cactcatggt tatggcagca ctgcataatt ctcttactgt catgccatcc
     3781 gtaagatgct tttctgtgac tggtgagtac tcaaccaagt cattctgaga atagtgtatg
     3841 cggcgaccga gttgctcttg cccggcgtca atacgggata ataccgcgcc acatagcaga
     3901 actttaaaag tgctcatcat tggaaaacgt tcttcggggc gaaaactctc aaggatctta
     3961 ccgctgttga gatccagttc gatgtaaccc actcgtgcac ccaactgatc ttcagcatct
     4021 tttactttca ccagcgtttc tgggtgagca aaaacaggaa ggcaaaatgc cgcaaaaaag
     4081 ggaataaggg cgacacggaa atgttgaata ctcatactct tcctttttca atattattga
     4141 agcatttatc gcgaaacgat cctcatcctg tctcttgatc agatcttgat cccctgcgcc
     4201 atcagatcct tggcggcaag aaagccatcc agtttacttt gcagggcttc ccaaccttac
     4261 cagagggcgc cccagctggc aattccgacg tctaagaaac cattattatc atgacattaa
     4321 cctataaaaa taggcgtatc acgaggccct ttcgtcttca cctcgag
//
