[The description below was written by a language model from this plasmid's Addgene catalogue record and the feature table of its GenBank file.]
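Description:
pTHSSd_8 is a 4,367 bp low-copy bacterial expression plasmid built on the pZS2 backbone that serves as a fluorescent reporter of T7 RNA polymerase activity in E. coli. It replicates from the pSC101 origin, which depends on the plasmid-encoded Rep101 (RepA) initiator protein and keeps the copy number low. Selection is by ampicillin through the bla beta-lactamase gene. A lambda t0 terminator lies between the origin and the resistance gene; elements of this kind are generally used to insulate plasmid modules from transcriptional read-through.

The payload is a single compact transcription unit. A T7 promoter (PT7) drives a synthetic superfolder GFP coding sequence, a GFP variant engineered to fold robustly, and a T7 terminator immediately downstream ends the transcript. The T7 promoter is recognised by bacteriophage T7 RNA polymerase rather than by the host polymerase, so fluorescence output depends on a functional T7 polymerase supplied from elsewhere in the cell; the plasmid encodes no polymerase itself. No ribosome binding site is annotated in the short gap between the promoter and the sfGFP start, so the record does not specify which translation initiation element is used.

The stated purpose is simply a PT7 GFP reporter, and the associated publication concerns a transcriptional "resource allocator" based on a highly fragmented T7 RNA polymerase. In that context, the plasmid would plausibly be used to read out the activity of split or reassembled T7 polymerase variants expressed from companion constructs, with the low-copy origin providing a stable, modest reporter dosage.
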