Addgene plasmid #59948: pTHSSd_8
Purpose: PT7 GFP reporter
Depositing lab: Christopher Voigt. Depositing organization: Massachusetts Institute of Technology. Publication: A 'resource allocator' for transcription based on a highly fragmented T7 RNA polymerase. Segall-Shapiro TH, Meyer AJ, Ellington AD, Sontag ED, Voigt CA. Mol Syst Biol. 2014 Jul 30;10(7):742. 10.15252/msb.20145299 PubMed 25080493.
Backbone
  Vector backbone: pZS2
  Vector type: Bacterial Expression
Growth in bacteria
  Bacterial resistance: Ampicillin, 100 μg/mL
  Growth temperature: 37°C
  Growth strain: DH10B
  Copy number: Low Copy
Gene/Insert
  Gene/Insert name: sfGFP
  Species: Synthetic
  Mutation: N/A
  Promoter: PT7
  Cloning method: Ligation Independent Cloning
  Sequencing primers: 5′ Other; 3′ Other
Terms and licenses: Academic/Nonprofit Terms; Industry Terms: Not Available to Industry
How to cite: pTHSSd_8 was a gift from Christopher Voigt (Addgene plasmid # 59948 ; http://n2t.net/addgene:59948 ; RRID:Addgene_59948)
