>Addgene plasmid #59948 | pTHSSd_8 | depositor partial sequence | sequence record 95182 | PT7
TAATACGACTCACTATAGGGAGA
