>Addgene plasmid #59948 | pTHSSd_8 | addgene partial sequence | sequence record 96485 | pTC14_F1 5'-cctactcaggagagcgttca-3'
CCGTTTAGAGGCCCCAAGGGGTTATGCTAGGATCCTTATTAAGCACCTTATTATTTGTAGAGCTCATCCA
TGCCATGTGTAATCCCAGCAGCAGTTACAAACTCAAGAAGGACCATGTGGTCACGCTTTTCGTTGGGATC
TTTCGAAAGGACAGATTGTGTCGACAGGTAATGGTTGTCTGGTAAAAGGACAGGGCCATCGCCAATTGGA
GTATTTTGTTGATAATGGTCTGCTAGTTGAACGGAACCATCTTCAACGTTGTGGCGAATTTTGAAGTTAG
CTTTGATTCCATTCTTTTGTTTGTCTGCCGTGATGTATACATTGTGTGAGTTAAAGTTGTACTCGAGTTT
GTGTCCAAGAATGTTTCCATCTTCTTTAAAATCAATACCCTTTAACTCGATACGATTAACAAGGGTATCA
CCTTCAAACTTGACTTCAGCACGCGTCTTGTAGGTCCCGTCATCTTTGAAAGATATAGTGCGTTCCTGTA
CATAACCTTCGGGCATGGCACTCTTGAAAAAGTCATGCCGTTTCATGTGATCCGGATAACGGGAAAAGCA
TTGAACACCATAGGTCAGAGTAGTGACAAGTGTTGGCCACGGAACAGGTAGTTTTCCAGTAGTGCAAATA
AATTTAAGGGTGAGTTTTCCGTTTGTAGCATCACCTTCACCCTCTCCACGGACAGAAAATTTGTGCCCAT
TAACATCACCATCTAATTCAACAAGAATTGGGACAACTCCAGTGAAAAGTTCTTCTCCTTTGCTCATCTT
TACCTCCTCTATCGCGGAA
