>Addgene plasmid #59948 | pTHSSd_8 | addgene partial sequence | sequence record 97642 | pBRforEco 5'-AATAGGCGTATCACGAGGC-3'
ACTTTTCACTGGAGTTGTCCCAATTCTTGTTGAATTAGATGGTGATGTTAATGGGCACAAATTTTCTGTC
CGTGGAGAGGGTGAAGGTGATGCTACAAACGGAAAACTCACCCTTAAATTTATTTGCACTACTGGAAAAC
TACCTGTTCCGTGGCCAACACTTGTCACTACTCTGACCTATGGTGTTCAATGCTTTTCCCGTTATCCGGA
TCACATGAAACGGCATGACTTTTTCAAGAGTGCCATGCCCGAAGGTTATGTACAGGAACGCACTATATCT
TTCAAAGATGACGGGACCTACAAGACGCGTGCTGAAGTCAAGTTTGAAGGTGATACCCTTGTTAATCGTA
TCGAGTTAAAGGGTATTGATTTTAAAGAAGATGGAAACATTCTTGGACACAAACTCGAGTACAACTTTAA
CTCACACAATGTATACATCACGGCAGACAAACAAAAGAATGGAATCAAAGCTAACTTCAAAATTCGCCAC
AACGTTGAAGATGGTTCCGTTCAACTAGCAGACCATTATCAACAAAATACTCCAATTGGCGATGGCCCTG
TCCTTTTACCA
