>Addgene plasmid #59948 | pTHSSd_8 | addgene partial sequence | sequence record 98190 | pGalW-R 5'-AAAGGGAATAAGGGCGACAC-3'
CTTGATCCCCTGCGCCATCAGATCCTTGGCGGCAAGAAAGCCATCCAGTTTACTTTGCAGGGCTTCCCAA
CCTTACCAGAGGGCGCCCCAGCTGGCAATTCCGACGTCTAAGAAACCATTATTATCATGACATTAACCTA
TAAAAATAGGCGTATCACGAGGCCCTTTCGTCTTCACCTCGAGTAATACGACTCACTATAGGGAGAGGAT
CCTGTCAATTTCCGCGATAGAGGAGGTAAAGATGA
